>Addgene plasmid #223492 | pEY145 | addgene full sequence | sequence record 441678 | Addgene NGS Result
TCACACAGGAAACAGCTATGACCATGATTACGCCAAGCTGTAAGTTTAAACATGATCTTACTAACTAACT
ATTCTCATTTAAATTTTCAGAGCTTAAAAATGGCTGAAATCACTCACAACGATGGATACGCTAACAACTT
GGAAATGAAATAAGCTTGCATGCCTGCAGTTTAGGTCCTGTCGATGCCATTTTTGTGGAACGAGAATGAA
CTCAAAGCACAAGTCTAATTAAGAATGTATGAAGGAAAGCAGTCGCAAAAAACCAAGAATTGACAAAACT
ATGGAGGACTAACGAGATGAAAGTCTTCGATGAACGGAGGGAGTTGTCGTCGGAAAAAAGAAAGAGTAGG
AGCAAAAGGGAAAAGGGATGACACGATGAGATGACAGCAAAATCTGCAAAAGTGAGGAGACAGAAAGCTT
GTAGGAGCAAGAGGAAGCTCCAATTTTTTCCGAGGGAAATAGAAATCAAATCAACGAATTGTGAGGGAGT
CATGATGATGATGATGATTATGATGGTTTTGGGAAGAAACATGGGAGCATCTTCTTCTGGTTTTTGGTTT
CCAGAATATGATCTTGAGGGCGAGTGCATTAAACTTTCGGGGTCCAACAGTGAAAATTCATATTACCGTT
GTTAATATTAGTCTTGAACTCCAACTGCTCCAGCCCATATATTGATTAACTTTGGTTTGATCCAAGTGAT
CAACTTTGAAAATTGATAAAATTAAAAGCCAGGATCAAAGTCATCCTTTTTATAGACCTGGACGCAACCG
TACCATAATCTTCCAATTGGGTAAATGGAATGAAACAGTGAATAAATCTGCTAAAATTCTACAAAGAAAT
GTCTGCTTTCAAAAATAAATTAATGGATCCACTTACTCACAAATGACTTCTACAGTCTAATTTTTTTTAA
GTTTGAAAATTTAATTTCAAACTATACTGTTGTACTTCTCATTGCTAGATAATTTTTCCGCTTTTTGCCA
TTTGATAATAATATTTTGATGAAAAAAACATACGCTATCTTGAATATGGTTACTTTCAAAAACAACTGGC
CGTATGTGTTCTACTCAAAAGTTTCTCTAAATTTAATAGATCATTTCGGTAATTACAATTTGTTTTATGA
GGTTATAATGATTAGTATCATTCAATAAATATACTTGAGCATGATGAGAGGAGAAGTGCCAAAGGCTTGG
GCACAATCCGTCGTTATACCACTAGGGAAAACTACTAAACCTAAAGACTCAAAAGACTTTCGTCCTGTTA
GCCTCACGTCAAATATCTGTCGAGTATATGAGCGATGCTTACTGAAAAAAATAGAACCGTATCTTAGAGA
AATCAATTTTTGGAATGAGAACCAGCATGGGTTCAGACCTACAAAATCAACGATCTCTAATCTGATGAAT
AGTTTGAATGACTGGACAAGCAACCTAGATCTGGGAGCCCAAATTGACGTCATATTTAGATTACAGCAAG
GCATTTGACAGAATTCCCCACGACATTCTCCTCAATAAACTGATACGCCTGGGACTGAATAAACATATCA
TAGTCTGGATCAATAGTTTTCTAATAGAAAGGACATTTAGAGTTAAAATAGGAAATACACTATCTACTGT
AAAAAACGCTAAATGTGGGGTTCCGCAAGGCGCTGTACTCTCACCAGTTCTTTTTGGAATTTACGTTAAT
GAGATCCCAACAATACTGCCCGCAAATGTTAAAGTGCAGCAGTTTGCAGATGACACCAAGCTGTATGTAC
ACACGCCAAAAGGCGACCAGATTAATAGTCTGCAAGAAGCAATAGACAGAGTAGCAAATTGGTCCGTCAG
TAACAAATTGGCTCTTAATGAACAAAAAAACCGTCCATCTCACGATAGGGAAAAAACGCCAAAATTTCAC
TTATAAGATAAACGGCCAGGATATCAAAAAAGAGTCAACGACACGTGACTTAGGTTTTATGATCTCTCAT
AATCTGGATTTTAGTGAACACTGGAAAAAGGCTATTAATTCCTCGAAATTTCAAATGTCACAAATTTTTA
ACCATTATAACAGTAACAAACCAAAGCTGATGATCCTATTATATAAAACATTTATTGTGCTTTTGCTAGA
GTACGGAACCGTTATAAGTAGCCCACCAAAGCAGTCAGATATAGGAGCCATCGAGGCAGTTCAAAATTCG
TTCACAAGGCGTCTATATAGTAGGACTGTAGGCAAATACGTCTCAATAAGTGATCCGGAATATAAAACCT
CGACAGAAAGAAATGAATTATTTGGGCTCACACCGCTGCAAGGACGACGTCTGACAACCGATAAAAAAAT
GATTTTGAAAATGTTAAACGGTAAAATAGATCTGAAAGTACCTGAATTTTTTACCTTCTCGGACAACACT
AGAACGCGTTGTAAAAGAAAGTTCTCTTGGAGCAGATGTAAATTTAAAATTAGGAAACATTTCTTCGTTA
ACAGAACATTAAGCCAACCGTCATTCCTCAAATTTTTATCTAATTTAAACAAGGATAACTAAGTTAGGAA
ACGAACGACATCTACTCTTGATCAATAACATTCATTCATTACTATCCTATGATATCTCCTGTTTTTTTAT
CCTACTCCTTCTCATGCTCTTTTTCTACGCCTCAGGTTCTTTCACTTTGCCCATAATCTCCCAGTCCACC
CTCCGACATGAATCTTTGTATGTATCATCTTTTTTCTTTTCACGCTTCTTCAAGAACGTAATAAATTATT
ATTATTGTTATTATTAAATGACTACAAACATTCTGATTACATTTCCCTTTTTTTAAACATATCGCAGCAT
TTCTACGTTTAAATAATTCAATTAATTATTTTTAGCGTAACTGAGTATTTTAGTTTAACCACAAATTAAA
TCCCCTTTCAAATCGAACCCACAATTTTTCCAACCCAATTTGGATTTAGTCCGTGTGTTCGTGTGGGGTT
CGCCAGTTGAACTGCTTCTCTAATTGCGATTATCGCCACCCGGCTTCAGAGTCCGTCCAAACTCGATTAT
AGCTTTCGCTCTCCACCGATCACTGAATTCGTTGCCGTTAAGTGTAGAAGCTCAGTTGAAGAATAAGAAG
ACGGAAAGAAGAAGCTGTCAAATAATCTAATTTACTTGACTCTCTCAAACCAATCCAAATCAAAAAGAAG
GCGTGGCTACCTAGCTCTTCTGGCGGAAAGATGGGTACGGTGGTTGGGGCCGGTGGTGAAGGAGGAGGAG
CAGCCGGAGGCGGACGGCGACCAGTCAGCTGCCCCTCTCTTCAGAAGCAACCCTGTCCGCCTCCACGACG
ACGTCGACAACGACTTCGGTCACCCCTCACTTTCCACATTTCTCCGCTTTCACTCACACACCCGGGATTG
GCCAAAGGACCCAAAGGTATGTTTCGAATGATACTAACATAACATAGAACATTTTCAGGAGGACCCTTGC
TTGGAGGGTACCGAGCTCAGAAAAAATGACCGCTCCAAAGAAGAAGCGCAAGGTTCCAGTCGAGAAGATG
ACTGCCCCAAAAAAGAAACGTAAGGTCCCGCGGGTAAGTTTAAACAGTTCGGTACTAACTAACCATACAT
ATTTAAATTTTCAGCGCGCTGTGTCAAAAGGAGAAGAGCTTATTAAGGAGAATATGCGTTCCAAGCTCTA
CCTCGAGGGATCCGTCAACGGACACCAATTCAAGTGCACCCACGAGGGAGAGGGAAAGCCATACGAGGGA
AAGCAAACCAACCGTATCAAGGTCGTCGAGGGAGGACCACTCCCATTCGCCTTCGACATCCTCGCCACCC
ACTTCATGTACGGATCCAAGGTAAGTTTAAACATATATATACTAACTAACCCTGATTATTTAAATTTTCA
GGTCTTCATCAAGTACCCAGCCGACCTCCCAGACTACTTCAAGCAATCCTTCCCAGAGGGATTCACCTGG
GAGCGTGTCATGGTCTTCGAGGACGGAGGAGTCCTCACCGCCACCCAAGACACCTCCCTCCAAGACGGAG
AGCTCATCTACAACGTCAAGGTCCGTGGAGTCAACTTCCCAGCCAACGGACCAGTCATGCAAAAGAAGAC
CCTCGGATGGGAGCCATCCACCGAGACCATGTACCCAGCCGACGGAGGACTCGAGGGACGTTGCGACAAG
GTAAGTTTAAACATGATTTTACTAACTAACTAATCTGATTTAAATTTTCAGGCCCTCAAGCTCGTCGGAG
GAGGACACCTCCACGTCAACTTCAAGACCACCTACAAGTCCAAGAAGCCAGTCAAGATGCCAGGAGTCCA
CTACGTCGACCGTCGTCTCGAGCGTATCAAGGAGGCCGACAACGAGACCTACGTCGAGCAATACGAGCAC
GCCGTCGCCCGTTACTCCAACCTCGGAGGAGGAATGGACGAGCTCTACAAGCCTAGGATACCGGTGGGTG
AAGACCCACCAAAGCCATCTGCCAAGGGAGCCAAGAAGGCCGCCAAGACCGTTACGAAGCCAAAGGACGG
AAAGAAGAGACGTCATGCCCGTAAGGAATCATACTCCGTCTACATCTACCGTGTCCTCAAGCAAGTTCAT
CCAGACACTGGAGTTTCCTCCAAAGCCATGTCTATCATGAACTCTTTTGTCAACGATGTCTTCGAGCGTA
TTGCTGCTGAAGCATCCCGTCTTGCTCACTACAACAAGCGTTCCACAATCTCATCCCGCGAAATTCAGAC
CGCTGTCCGTCTGATCCTTCCAGGAGAGCTTGCCAAGCACGCCGTGTCTGAGGGAACCAAGGCCGTTACC
AAGTACACTTCCAGCAAGTAGGAATTCCAACTGAGCGCCGGTCGCTACCATTACCAACTTGTCTGGTGTC
AAAAATAATAGGGGCCGCTGTCATCAGAGTAAGTTTAAACTGAGTTCTACTAACTAACGAGTAATATTTA
AATTTTCAGCATCTCGCGCCCGTGCCTCTGACTTCTAAGTCCAATTACTCTTCAACATCCCTACATGCTC
TTTCTCCCTGTGCTCCCACCCCCTATTTTTGTTATTATCAAAAAACTTCTCTTAATTTCTTTGTTTTTTA
GCTTCTTTTAAGTCACCTCTAACAATGAAATTGTGTAGATTCAAAAATAGAATTAATTCGTAATAAAAAG
TCGAAAAAAATTGTGCTCCCTCCCCCCATTAATAATAATTCTATCCCAAAATCTACACAATGTTCTGTGT
ACACTTCTTATGTTTTTTACTTCTGATAAATTTTTTTGAAACATCATAGAAAAAACCGCACACAAAATAC
CTTATCATATGTTACGTTTCAGTTTATGACCGCAATTTTTATTTCTTCGCACGTCTGGGCCTCTCATGAC
GTCAAATCATGCTCATCGTGAAAAAGTTTTGGAGTATTTTTGGAATTTTTCAATCAAGTGAAAGTTTATG
AAATTAATTTTCCTGCTTTTGCTTTTTGGGGTTTCCCCTATTGTTTGTCAAGATTTCGAGGACGGCGTTT
TTCTTGCTAAAATCACAAGTATTGATGAGCACGATGCAAGAAAGATCGGAAGAAGGTTTGGGTTTGAGGC
TCAGTGGAAGGTGAGTAGAAGTTGATAATTTGAAAGTGGAGTAGTGTCTATGGGGTTTTTGCCTTAAATG
ACAGAATACATTCCCAATATACCAAACATAACTGTTTCCTACTAGTCGGCCGTACGGGCCCTTTCGTCTC
GCGCGTTTCGGTGATGACGGTGAAAACCTCTGACACATGCAGCTCCCGGAGACGGTCACAGCTTGTCTGT
AAGCGGATGCCGGGAGCAGACAAGCCCGTCAGGGCGCGTCAGCGGGTGTTGGCGGGTGTCGGGGCTGGCT
TAACTATGCGGCATCAGAGCAGATTGTACTGAGAGTGCACCATATGCGGTGTGAAATACCGCACAGATGC
GTAAGGAGAAAATACCGCATCAGGCGGCCTTAAGGGCCTCGTGATACGCCTATTTTTATAGGTTAATGTC
ATGATAATAATGGTTTCTTAGACGTCAGGTGGCACTTTTCGGGGAAATGTGCGCGGAACCCCTATTTGTT
TATTTTTCTAAATACATTCAAATATGTATCCGCTCATGAGACAATAACCCTGATAAATGCTTCAATAATA
TTGAAAAAGGAAGAGTATGAGTATTCAACATTTCCGTGTCGCCCTTATTCCCTTTTTTGCGGCATTTTGC
CTTCCTGTTTTTGCTCACCCAGAAACGCTGGTGAAAGTAAAAGATGCTGAAGATCAGTTGGGTGCACGAG
TGGGTTACATCGAACTGGATCTCAACAGCGGTAAGATCCTTGAGAGTTTTCGCCCCGAAGAACGTTTTCC
AATGATGAGCACTTTTAAAGTTCTGCTATGTGGCGCGGTATTATCCCGTATTGACGCCGGGCAAGAGCAA
CTCGGTCGCCGCATACACTATTCTCAGAATGACTTGGTTGAGTACTCACCAGTCACAGAAAAGCATCTTA
CGGATGGCATGACAGTAAGAGAATTATGCAGTGCTGCCATAACCATGAGTGATAACACTGCGGCCAACTT
ACTTCTGACAACGATCGGAGGACCGAAGGAGCTAACCGCTTTTTTGCACAACATGGGGGATCATGTAACT
CGCCTTGATCGTTGGGAACCGGAGCTGAATGAAGCCATACCAAACGACGAGCGTGACACCACGATGCCTG
TAGCAATGGCAACAACGTTGCGCAAACTATTAACTGGCGAACTACTTACTCTAGCTTCCCGGCAACAATT
AATAGACTGGATGGAGGCGGATAAAGTTGCAGGACCACTTCTGCGCTCGGCCCTTCCGGCTGGCTGGTTT
ATTGCTGATAAATCTGGAGCCGGTGAGCGTGGGTCTCGCGGTATCATTGCAGCACTGGGGCCAGATGGTA
AGCCCTCCCGTATCGTAGTTATCTACACGACGGGGAGTCAGGCAACTATGGATGAACGAAATAGACAGAT
CGCTGAGATAGGTGCCTCACTGATTAAGCATTGGTAACTGTCAGACCAAGTTTACTCATATATACTTTAG
ATTGATTTAAAACTTCATTTTTAATTTAAAAGGATCTAGGTGAAGATCCTTTTTGATAATCTCATGACCA
AAATCCCTTAACGTGAGTTTTCGTTCCACTGAGCGTCAGACCCCGTAGAAAAGATCAAAGGATCTTCTTG
AGATCCTTTTTTTCTGCGCGTAATCTGCTGCTTGCAAACAAAAAAACCACCGCTACCAGCGGTGGTTTGT
TTGCCGGATCAAGAGCTACCAACTCTTTTTCCGAAGGTAACTGGCTTCAGCAGAGCGCAGATACCAAATA
CTGTTCTTCTAGTGTAGCCGTAGTTAGGCCACCACTTCAAGAACTCTGTAGCACCGCCTACATACCTCGC
TCTGCTAATCCTGTTACCAGTGGCTGCTGCCAGTGGCGATAAGTCGTGTCTTACCGGGTTGGACTCAAGA
CGATAGTTACCGGATAAGGCGCAGCGGTCGGGCTGAACGGGGGGTTCGTGCACACAGCCCAGCTTGGAGC
GAACGACCTACACCGAACTGAGATACCTACAGCGTGAGCTATGAGAAAGCGCCACGCTTCCCGAAGGGAG
AAAGGCGGACAGGTATCCGGTAAGCGGCAGGGTCGGAACAGGAGAGCGCACGAGGGAGCTTCCAGGGGGA
AACGCCTGGTATCTTTATAGTCCTGTCGGGTTTCGCCACCTCTGACTTGAGCGTCGATTTTTGTGATGCT
CGTCAGGGGGGCGGAGCCTATGGAAAAACGCCAGCAACGCGGCCTTTTTACGGTTCCTGGCCTTTTGCTG
GCCTTTTGCTCACATGTTCTTTCCTGCGTTATCCCCTGATTCTGTGGATAACCGTATTACCGCCTTTGAG
TGAGCTGATACCGCTCGCCGCAGCCGAACGACCGAGCGCAGCGAGTCAGTGAGCGAGGAAGCGGAAGAGC
GCCCAATACGCAAACCGCCTCTCCCCGCGCGTTGGCCGATTCATTAATGCAGCTGGCACGACAGGTTTCC
CGACTGGAAAGCGGGCAGTGAGCGCAACGCAATTAATGTGAGTTAGCTCACTCATTAGGCACCCCAGGCT
TTACACTTTATGCTTCCGGCTCGTATGTTGTGTGGAATTGTGAGCGGATAACAATT
Features (pLannotate 1.2.2; 15 found; start..end, strand, type, name):
    152..169     -  misc_feature   MCS (fragment): pUC18/19 multiple cloning site
    491..508     -  CDS            capTEV™ (fragment): composite tag for in vivo biotinylation, TEV protease cleavage, and 6xHis tagging
   3533..3584    +  CDS            mEGFP (fragment): monomeric enhanced GFP, optimized with synthetic introns for expression in C. elegans
   3591..4391    +  CDS            CyOFP1: CyOFP1 is a basic (constitutively fluorescent) long stokes shift fluorescent protein published in 2016, derived from Entacmaea quadricolor. It is reported to be a very rapidly-maturing monomer with moderate acid sensitivity.
   4416..4778    +  CDS            his-11: H2B1_CAEEL - Experimental evidence at protein level: Swiss-Prot protein existence level 1. Core component of nucleosome. Nucleosomes wrap and compact DNA into chromatin, limiting DNA accessibility to the cellular machineries which require DNA as a template. Histones thereby play a central role in transcription regulation, DNA repair, DNA replication and chromosomal stability. DNA accessibility is regulated via a complex set of post-translational modifications of histones, also called histone code, and nucleosome remodeling. From Caenorhabditis elegans.
   5388..5540    +  CDS            aex-5 (fragment): AEX5_CAEEL - Also known as kpc-3 From Caenorhabditis elegans.
   5668..5703    +  CDS            rop (fragment): Rop protein, which maintains plasmids at low copy number; rop
   5805..5904    +  misc_feature   bom (fragment): basis of mobility region from pBR322
   6002..6106    +  promoter       AmpR promoter: bla
   6107..6967    +  CDS            AmpR: β-lactamase; bla; confers resistance to ampicillin, carbenicillin, and related antibiotics
   7138..7726    +  rep_origin     ori: high-copy-number ColE1/pMB1/pBR322/pUC origin of replication
   7909..8001    +  CDS            lacI (fragment): lac repressor; lacI; The lac repressor binds to the lac operator to inhibit transcription in E. coli. This inhibition can be relieved by adding lactose or isopropyl-β-D-thiogalactopyranoside (IPTG).
   8014..8035    +  protein_bind   CAP binding site: CAP binding activates transcription in the presence of cAMP. E. coli catabolite activator protein
   8050..8080    +  promoter       lac promoter: promoter for the E. coli lac operon
   8088..8104    +  protein_bind   lac operator: The lac repressor binds to the lac operator to inhibit transcription in E. coli. This inhibition can be relieved by adding lactose or isopropyl-β-D-thiogalactopyranoside (IPTG). lac repressor encoded by lacI
