[The description below was written by a language model from this plasmid's Addgene catalogue record and pLannotate feature annotations shown in this document.]
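Description:
pEY145 is a C. elegans expression plasmid built on the pPD95.62 worm vector backbone. It serves as a fluorescent neural reporter for unc-42 and is one of the reporter constructs associated with the NeuroPAL multicolor atlas for whole-brain neuronal identification. In E. coli it is maintained through a high-copy ColE1/pUC-type origin and selected with ampicillin via the bla (AmpR) gene and its promoter. The 8.1 kb sequence also carries backbone remnants typical of pUC-derived vectors: a lac promoter, operator and CAP site, and fragments of lacI, rop, bom and the multiple cloning site.

The payload is a CyOFP1 coding sequence, a long-Stokes-shift orange fluorescent protein derived from Entacmaea quadricolor. It is followed closely by his-11, which encodes C. elegans histone H2B. The record describes nuclear mCyOFP1 expression, and this arrangement is consistent with a fluorophore–histone fusion that tethers the signal to chromatin, so that labelled neurons appear as discrete nuclei. The catalogue lists unc-42 as the insert, assembled by Gibson cloning. The roughly 3 kb unannotated stretch upstream of the reporter is presumably the unc-42 regulatory sequence driving expression, although the feature table does not label a promoter or define its boundaries. A short mEGFP fragment just before CyOFP1 is probably a leftover of the worm-optimised GFP cassette in the parent vector. The small capTEV hit, and the aex-5 fragment downstream of his-11, are likely incidental matches, and no 3' UTR is annotated. The specific neurons labelled are not given in the record, which defers to the NeuroPAL publication for the expression pattern.
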