Addgene plasmid #223492: pEY145
Purpose: unc-42 fluorescent neural reporter driving nuclear mCyOFP1 expression (refer to NeuroPAL paper for expression)
Depositing lab: Oliver Hobert & Eviatar Yemini. Depositing organization: Columbia University. Publication: NeuroPAL: A Multicolor Atlas for Whole-Brain Neuronal Identification in C. elegans. Yemini E, Lin A, Nejatbakhsh A, Varol E, Sun R, Mena GE, Samuel ADT, Paninski L, Venkatachalam V, Hobert O. Cell. 2021 Jan 7;184(1):272-288.e11. doi: 10.1016/j.cell.2020.12.012. Epub 2020 Dec 29. PubMed 33378642.
Backbone
  Vector backbone: pPD95.62
  Vector type: Worm Expression
Growth in bacteria
  Bacterial resistance: Ampicillin, 100 μg/mL
  Growth temperature: 37°C
  Growth strain: DH5alpha
  Copy number: Unknown
Gene/Insert
  Gene/Insert name: unc-42
  Species: C. elegans (nematode)
  Entrez Gene: unc-42
  Cloning method: Gibson Cloning
Terms and licenses: Academic/Nonprofit Terms; Industry Terms: Not Available to Industry
How to cite: pEY145 was a gift from Oliver Hobert & Eviatar Yemini (Addgene plasmid # 223492 ; http://n2t.net/addgene:223492 ; RRID:Addgene_223492)
